>Addgene plasmid #36348 | pSMP-SETDB1_2 | depositor partial sequence | sequence record 45505 | hairpin
TGCTGTTGACAGTGAGCGACCTGAAGAGTCCAATGATGATTAGTGAAGCCACAGATGTAATCATCATTGG
ACTCTTCAGGGTGCCTACTGCCTCGGA
