>Addgene plasmid #36348 | pSMP-SETDB1_2 | addgene partial sequence | sequence record 46570 | pSMP-F (5' TACATCGTGACCTGGGAAG 3')
AGCCCTTTGTCACCCTAAGCCTCCGCCTCCTCTTCCTCCATCCGCCCCGTCTCTCCCCCTTGAACCTCCT
CGTTCGACCCCGCCTCGATCCTCCCTTTATCCAGCCCTCACTCCTTCTCTAGGCGCCGGAATTAGATCTC
TCGACTAGGGATAACAGGGTAATTGTTTGAATGAGGCTTCAGTACTTTACAGAATCGTTGCCTGCACATC
TTGGAAACACTTGCTGGGATTACTTCTTCAGGTTAACCCAACAGAAGGCTCGAGAAGGTATATTGCTGTT
GACAGTGAGCGACCTGAAGAGTCCAATGATGATTAGTGAAGCCACAGATGTAATCATCATTGGACTCTTC
AGGGTGCCTACTGCCTCGGAATTCAAGGGGCTACTTTAGGAGCAATTATCTTGTTTACTAAAACTGAATA
CCTTGCTATCTCTTTGATACATTTTTACAAAGCTGAATTAAAATGGTATAAATTAAATCACTTTTTTCAA
TTGGAAGACTAATGCGTTTAAACACGCGGCGACGCGTTCTACCGGGTAGGGGAGGCGCTTTTCCCAAGGC
AGTCTGGAGCATGCGCTTTAGCAGCCCCGCTGGGCACTTGGCGCTACACAAGTGGCCTCTGGCCTCGCAC
ACATTCCACATCCACCGGTAGGCGCCAACCGGCTCCGTTCTTTGGTGGCCCCTTCGCGCCACCTTCTACT
CCTCCCCTAGTCAGGAAGTTCCCCCCCGCCCCGCAGCTCGCGTCGTGCAGGACGTGACAAATGGAAGTAG
CACGTCTCACTAGTCTCGTGCAGATGGACAGCACCGCTGAGCAATGGAAGCGGGTAGG
