[The description below was written by a language model from this plasmid's Addgene catalogue record.]
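Description:
pSMP-SETDB1_2 is a retroviral RNAi plasmid built on the pSMP backbone (about 6.7 kb without insert) and designed to knock down human SETDB1 in mammalian cells. SETDB1, also known as ESET or KMT1E, is a histone H3 lysine 9 methyltransferase. The "_2" in the name suggests it is one of several hairpins directed against the same gene. The short hairpin sequence was inserted by restriction cloning between XhoI and EcoRI sites, both of which remain intact, so the hairpin cassette can be excised or exchanged. The record classifies the vector as mammalian expression, retroviral and RNAi, which implies that the hairpin cassette is packaged into retroviral particles and integrated into target cells for stable silencing. However, no feature table is provided, and the promoter driving the hairpin, the LTR arrangement and any microRNA-type scaffold are not stated in the record.

In bacteria the plasmid is maintained at high copy number under ampicillin selection. The recorded host is a recombination-deficient strain of the kind typically chosen for constructs with repeated viral sequences and hairpins that are prone to rearrangement. In transduced mammalian cells, a puromycin marker allows selection of cells carrying the integrated provirus. The associated publication concerns chromatin-modifying enzymes as modulators of reprogramming, so the construct was evidently used in loss-of-function experiments testing how depleting individual chromatin regulators such as SETDB1 affects cellular reprogramming. More generally, it is suited to stable SETDB1 knockdown in human cells.
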