Addgene plasmid #36348: pSMP-SETDB1_2
Depositing lab: George Daley. Depositing organization: Boston Children's Hospital. Publication: Chromatin-modifying enzymes as modulators of reprogramming. Onder TT, Kara N, Cherry A, Sinha AU, Zhu N, Bernt KM, Cahan P, Marcarci BO, Unternaehrer J, Gupta PB, Lander ES, Armstrong SA, Daley GQ. Nature. 2012 Mar 4;483(7391):598-602. doi: 10.1038/nature10953. PubMed 22388813.
Backbone
  Vector backbone: pSMP
  Backbone manufacturer: Steve Elledge
  Backbone size w/o insert (bp): 6699
  Vector type: Mammalian Expression, Retroviral, RNAi
  Selectable markers: Puromycin
Growth in bacteria
  Bacterial resistance: Ampicillin, 100 μg/mL
  Growth temperature: 30°C
  Growth strain: Stbl3
  Copy number: High Copy
Gene/Insert
  Gene/Insert name: SETDB1
  gRNA/shRNA sequence: CTGAAGAGTCCAATGATGA
  Species: H. sapiens (human)
  Entrez Gene: SETDB1 (a.k.a. ESET, H3-K9-HMTase4, KG1T, KMT1E, TDRD21)
  Cloning method: Restriction Enzyme; 5′ cloning site XhoI (not destroyed); 3′ cloning site EcoRI (not destroyed)
  Sequencing primers: 5′ pSMP-F
Terms and licenses: Academic/Nonprofit Terms; Industry Terms: Not Available to Industry
How to cite: pSMP-SETDB1_2 was a gift from George Daley (Addgene plasmid # 36348 ; http://n2t.net/addgene:36348 ; RRID:Addgene_36348)
